Addgene plasmid #239484: MQ1v-dCas9-SRDX (M30)
Purpose: Encodes a CRISPR/dCas9-based fusion protein designed for targeted DNA methylation.
Depositing lab: Jian-Kang Zhu. Depositing organization: Southern University of Science and Technology. Publication: Versatile molecular tools enabling customizable DNA methylation editing in Arabidopsis. He L, Yao Y, You Y, Wei X, Ma Y, Yuan W, Lang Z, Zhu JK. Nat Commun. 2025 Dec 6. doi: 10.1038/s41467-025-66933-z. PubMed 41353342.
Backbone
  Vector backbone: pCAMBIA1300
  Vector type: Plant Expression, CRISPR
Growth in bacteria
  Bacterial resistance: Kanamycin, 50 μg/mL
  Growth temperature: 37°C
  Growth strain: DH5alpha
  Copy number: High Copy
Gene/Insert
  Gene/Insert name: RPS5A-MQ1v-XTEN80-NLS-dCas9-2xNLS-XTEN16-BFP-SRDX
  Species: A. thaliana (mustard weed), Synthetic
Terms and licenses: Academic/Nonprofit Terms; Industry Terms: Not Available to Industry
How to cite: MQ1v-dCas9-SRDX (M30) was a gift from Jian-Kang Zhu (Addgene plasmid # 239484 ; http://n2t.net/addgene:239484 ; RRID:Addgene_239484)
