[The description below was written by a language model from this plasmid's Addgene catalogue record and pLannotate feature annotations shown in this document.]
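Description:
MQ1v-dCas9-SRDX (M30) is a roughly 17.4 kb plant binary vector built on pCAMBIA1300 for Agrobacterium-mediated T-DNA delivery, designed for CRISPR/dCas9-guided targeted DNA methylation in Arabidopsis. It carries a high-copy ColE1/pUC-type origin with the pBR322 bom region for propagation in E. coli. The pVS1 oriV, RepA and StaA functions provide replication and stable maintenance in Agrobacterium. A kanamycin resistance gene (aphA-3 type) provides bacterial selection. Between the nopaline-type right and left T-DNA border repeats, an enhanced CaMV 35S promoter drives hygromycin phosphotransferase with a CaMV poly(A) signal, allowing hygromycin selection of transformed plants.

The payload is a single large fusion gene recorded as RPS5A-MQ1v-XTEN80-NLS-dCas9-2xNLS-XTEN16-BFP-SRDX. The RPS5A promoter is not annotated as such. The region upstream of the coding sequence instead matches fragments of the Arabidopsis HST gene, which may simply reflect genomic sequence carried along with the promoter fragment. The annotated open reading frame begins with a variant of the M.SssI-type CG-specific de novo methyltransferase from Spiroplasma strain MQ-1. This is followed by a gap consistent with the XTEN80 linker, an SV40 NLS and Streptococcus pyogenes Cas9, which the record describes as the catalytically dead form. Further SV40 NLS sequence and TagBFP come next, and a NOS terminator ends the unit. The C-terminal SRDX motif, an EAR-type plant transcriptional repression domain, is named in the insert but not separately annotated. The dCas9 moiety brings the methyltransferase to a chosen locus to deposit CG methylation, and BFP allows the fusion protein to be visualised. No guide RNA cassette appears in the feature table, and the record does not state how guides are supplied.
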