Features (pLannotate 1.2.2; 29 found; start..end, strand, type, name):
     72..440     +  CDS            HST (fragment): HSTC_ARATH - Also known as HPT2, VTE2-2. Experimental evidence at protein level: Swiss-Prot protein existence level 1. Involved in the synthesis of plastoquinone-9. Can use both homogentisic acid and 2,5-dihydroxyphenylacetic acid gamma-lactone as prenyl acceptors, and solanesyl diphosphate > farnesyl diphosphate > geranylgeranyl diphosphate >> phytyl diphosphate as prenyl donors. Do not catalyze the decardoxylation of homogentisate uncoupled from prenylation. From Arabidopsis thaliana (Mouse-ear cress).
    592..675     +  CDS            HST (fragment): HSTC_ARATH - Also known as HPT2, VTE2-2. Experimental evidence at protein level: Swiss-Prot protein existence level 1. Involved in the synthesis of plastoquinone-9. Can use both homogentisic acid and 2,5-dihydroxyphenylacetic acid gamma-lactone as prenyl acceptors, and solanesyl diphosphate > farnesyl diphosphate > geranylgeranyl diphosphate >> phytyl diphosphate as prenyl donors. Do not catalyze the decardoxylation of homogentisate uncoupled from prenylation. From Arabidopsis thaliana (Mouse-ear cress).
    941..1015    +  CDS            HST (fragment): HSTC_ARATH - Also known as HPT2, VTE2-2. Experimental evidence at protein level: Swiss-Prot protein existence level 1. Involved in the synthesis of plastoquinone-9. Can use both homogentisic acid and 2,5-dihydroxyphenylacetic acid gamma-lactone as prenyl acceptors, and solanesyl diphosphate > farnesyl diphosphate > geranylgeranyl diphosphate >> phytyl diphosphate as prenyl donors. Do not catalyze the decardoxylation of homogentisate uncoupled from prenylation. From Arabidopsis thaliana (Mouse-ear cress).
   1718..2872    +  CDS            sssIM: MTSI_SPISQ - Also known as mssSI. Protein inferred from homology: Swiss-Prot protein existence level 3. This de-novo methylase methylates completely and exclusively CG residues in Spiroplasma strain MQ-1 DNA. From Spiroplasma monobiae (strain ATCC 33825 / MQ-1).
   3119..3139    +  CDS            SV40 NLS: nuclear localization signal of SV40 (simian virus 40) large T antigen
   3140..7243    +  CDS            Cas9: Cas9 (Csn1) endonuclease from the Streptococcus pyogenes Type II CRISPR/Cas system generates RNA-guided double strand breaks in DNA
   7259..7279    +  CDS            SV40 NLS: nuclear localization signal of SV40 (simian virus 40) large T antigen
   7352..8047    +  CDS            TagBFP: monomeric blue fluorescent protein mammalian codon-optimized
   8239..8491    +  terminator     NOS terminator: nopaline synthase terminator and poly(A) signal
   8493..8511    -  misc_feature   MCS (fragment): pUC18/19 multiple cloning site
   8542..8564    -  protein_bind   lac operator (fragment): The lac repressor binds to the lac operator to inhibit transcription in E. coli. This inhibition can be relieved by adding lactose or isopropyl-β-D-thiogalactopyranoside (IPTG). lac repressor encoded by lacI
   8568..8598    -  promoter       lac promoter: promoter for the E. coli lac operon
   8613..8634    -  protein_bind   CAP binding site: CAP binding activates transcription in the presence of cAMP. E. coli catabolite activator protein
   8647..8735    -  CDS            lacI (fragment): lac repressor; lacI; The lac repressor binds to the lac operator to inhibit transcription in E. coli. This inhibition can be relieved by adding lactose or isopropyl-β-D-thiogalactopyranoside (IPTG).
   8825..9501    +  promoter       CaMV 35S promoter (enhanced): cauliflower mosaic virus 35S promoter with a duplicated enhancer region
   9568..10593   +  CDS            HygR: hygromycin B phosphotransferase confers resistance to hygromycin
  10634..10808   +  polyA_signal   CaMV poly(A) signal: cauliflower mosaic virus polyadenylation signal
  10886..10910   -  misc_feature   LB T-DNA repeat: left border repeat from nopaline C58 T-DNA
  11335..12129   +  CDS            KanR: aminoglycoside phosphotransferase; aphA-3; confers resistance to kanamycin
  12216..12804   +  rep_origin     ori: high-copy-number ColE1/pMB1/pBR322/pUC origin of replication
  12990..13130   -  misc_feature   bom: basis of mobility region from pBR322
  13232..13271   -  CDS            rop (fragment): Rop protein, which maintains plasmids at low copy number; rop
  13474..13668   -  rep_origin     pVS1 oriV: origin of replication for the Pseudomonas plasmid pVS1 (Heeb et al., 2000)
  13734..14807   -  CDS            pVS1 RepA: replication protein from the Pseudomonas plasmid pVS1 (Heeb et al., 2000)
  15236..15865   -  CDS            pVS1 StaA: stability protein from the Pseudomonas plasmid pVS1 (Heeb et al., 2000)
  16425..16826   -  CDS            Y4CG_SINFN (fragment): Protein inferred from homology: Swiss-Prot protein existence level 3. From Sinorhizobium fredii (strain NBRC 101917 / NGR234).
  17166..17190   -  misc_feature   RB T-DNA repeat: right border repeat from nopaline C58 T-DNA
  17256..17410   -  CDS            lacZα (fragment): LacZα fragment of β-galactosidase; lacZ fragment
  17413..29      -  misc_feature   MCS (fragment) (across the origin): pUC18/19 multiple cloning site
>Addgene plasmid #239484 | MQ1v-dCas9-SRDX (M30) | addgene full sequence | sequence record 481929 | Addgene NGS Result
AGCTTGCATGCCTGCAGGTCGACTCTAGACCCGGGGATATATTACTCAACTTTTGATTCGCTATTTGCTG
TGCACCTGTGGCGTTCATCACATCTTTTGTGACACTGTTTGCACTGGTCATTGCTATTACAAAGGACCTT
CCTGATGTTGAAGGAGATCGAAAGTAAGTAACTGCACGCATAACCATTTTCTTTCCGCTCTTTGGCTCAA
TCCATTTGACAGTCAAAGACAATGTTTAACCAGCTCCGTTTGATATATTGTCTTTATGTGTTTGTTCAAG
CATGTTTAGTTAATCATGCCTTTGATTGATCTTGAATAGGTTCCAAATATCAACCCTGGCAACAAAACTT
GGAGTGAGAAACATTGCATTCCTCGGTTCTGGACTTCTGCTAGTAAATTATGTTTCAGCCATATCACTAG
CTTTCTACATGCCTCAGGTGAATTCATCTATTTCCGTCTTAACTATTTCGGTTAATTAAAGCACGAACAC
CATTACTGCATGTAGAAGCTTGATAAACTATCGCCACCAATTTATTTTTGTTGCGATATTGTTACTTTCC
TCAGTATGCAGCTTTGAAAAGACCAACCCTCTTATCCTTTAACAATGAACAGGTTTTTAGAGGTAGCTTG
ATGATTCCTGCACATGTGATCTTGGCTTCAGGCTTAATTTTCCAGGTAAAGCATTATGAGATACTCTTAT
ATCTCTTACATACTTTTGAGATAATGCACAAGAACTTCATAACTATATGCTTTAGTTTCTGCATTTGACA
CTGCCAAATTCATTAATCTCTAATATCTTTGTTGTTGATCTTTGGTAGACATGGGTACTAGAAAAAGCAA
ACTACACCAAGGTAAAATACTTTTGTACAAACATAAACTCGTTATCACGGAACATCAATGGAGTGTATAT
CTAACGGAGTGTAGAAACATTTGATTATTGCAGGAAGCTATCTCAGGATATTATCGGTTTATATGGAATC
TCTTCTACGCAGAGTATCTGTTATTCCCCTTCCTCTAGCTTTCAATTTCATGGTGAGGATATGCAGTTTT
CTTTGTATATCATTCTTCTTCTTCTTTGTAGCTTGGAGTCAAAATCGGTTCCTTCATGTACATACATCAA
GGATATGTCCTTCTGAATTTTTATATCTTGCAATAAAAATGCTTGTACCAATTGAAACACCAGCTTTTTG
AGTTCTATGATCACTGACTTGGTTCTAACCAAAAAAAAAAAAAATGTTTAATTTACATATCTAAAAGTAG
GTTTAGGGAAACCTAAACAGTAAAATATTTGTATATTATTCGAATTTCACTCATCATAAAAACTTAAATT
GCACCATAAAATTTTGTTTTACTATTAATGATGTAATTTGTGTAACTTAAGATAAAAATAATATTCCGTA
AGTTAACCGGCTAAAACCACGTATAAACCAGGGAACCTGTTAAACCGGTTCTTTACTGGATAAAGAAATG
AAAGCCCATGTAGACAGCTCCATTAGAGCCCAAACCCTAAATTTCTCATCTATATAAAAGGAGTGACATT
AGGGTTTTTGTTCGTCCTCTTAAAGCTTCTCGTTTTCTCTGCCGTCTCTCTCATTCGCGCGACGCAAACG
ATCTTCAGGTGATCTTCTTTCTCCAAATCCTCTCTCATAACTCTGATTTCGTACTTGTGTATTTGAGCTC
ACGCTCTGTTTCTCTCACCACAGCCATGGCTAGAGATTCTAAGGTTGAGAACAAGACTAAGAAATTGAGA
GTTTTCGAAGCTTTCGCTGGAATTGGTGCTCAGAGAAAGGCTCTTGAGAAAGTTAGAAAAGATGAGTATG
AAATCGTTGGATTGGCTGAATGGTACGTTCCTGCTATCGTTATGTACCAAGCTATCCATAACAACTTCCA
TACTAAGCTTGAGTACAAGTCTGTTTCTAGAGAAGAGATGATCGATTACCTTGAAAACAAGACATTGTCT
TGGAACTCTAAGAACCCAGTTTCTAACGGATACTGGAAGAGAAAGAAAGATGATGAGCTTAAGATCATCT
ACAACGCTATCAAGTTGTCTGAGAAGGAGGGTAACATCTTCGATATCAGAGATCTTTACAAGAGAACTTT
GAAGAACATCGATCTTTTGACATACTCTTTCCCTTGTCAAGATCTTTCTCAGTTGGGAATCCAAAAGGGT
ATGAAAAGAGGATCTGGTACTAGATCTGGACTTTTGTGGGAAATTGAAAGAGCTCTTGATTCTACAGAGA
AGAACGATTTGCCAAAGTACCTTTTGATGGAAAACGTTGGTGCTCTTTTGCATAAGAAAAATGAAGAGGA
ATTGAACCAATGGAAGCAGAAACTTGAGTCTTTGGGATACCAGAATTCTATTGAAGTTCTTAACGCTGCT
GATTTTGGTTCTTCTCAAGCTAGAAGAAGAGTTTTCATGATCTCTACTCTTAATGAGTTCGTTGAATTGC
CTAAGGGTGATAAGAAGCCAAAGTCTATCAAGAAAGTTCTTAACAAGATCGTTTCTGAGAAGGATATCCT
TAACAACCTTTTGAAGTACAACTTGACTGAATTCAAGAAAACAAAGTCTAACATCAACAAGGCTTCTTTG
ATCGGATACTCTAAATTTAACTCTGAGGGTTATGTTTACGATCCTGAATTCACAGGACCAACTCTTACAG
CTTCTGGTGCTAATTCTAGAATCAAGATCAAGGATGGATCTAACATCAGAAAGATGAACTCTGATGAGAC
TTTTCTTTACATCGGATTCGATTCTCAGGATGGAAAGAGAGTTAACGAGATCGAATTCTTGACAGAAAAC
CAAAAGATCTTCGTTTGTGGTAACTCTATCTCTGTTGAGGTTCTTGAAGCTATTATCGATAAAATCGGAG
GTCCTTCTGGAGGGCCGAGCTCTGGCGCACCCCCACCAAGTGGAGGGTCTCCTGCCGGGTCCCCAACATC
TACTGAAGAAGGCACCAGCGAATCCGCAACGCCCGAGTCAGGCCCTGGTACATCCACAGAACCATCTGAA
GGTAGTGCGCCTGGTTCCCCAGCTGGAAGCCCTACTTCCACCGAAGAAGGCACGTCAACCGAACCAAGTG
AAGGATCTGCCCCTGGGACCAGCACTGAACCATCTGAGCCAAAAAAGAAGAGAAAGGTAATGGACAAGAA
GTACAGCATCGGCCTGGCCATCGGCACCAACTCTGTGGGCTGGGCCGTGATCACCGACGAGTACAAGGTG
CCCAGCAAGAAATTCAAGGTGCTGGGCAACACCGACCGGCACAGCATCAAGAAGAACCTGATCGGCGCCC
TGCTGTTCGACAGCGGAGAAACAGCCGAGGCCACCCGGCTGAAGAGAACCGCCAGAAGAAGATACACCAG
ACGGAAGAACCGGATCTGCTATCTGCAAGAGATCTTCAGCAACGAGATGGCCAAGGTGGACGACAGCTTC
TTCCACAGACTGGAAGAGTCCTTCCTGGTGGAAGAGGATAAGAAGCACGAGCGGCACCCCATCTTCGGCA
ACATCGTGGACGAGGTGGCCTACCACGAGAAGTACCCCACCATCTACCACCTGAGAAAGAAACTGGTGGA
CAGCACCGACAAGGCCGACCTGCGGCTGATCTATCTGGCCCTGGCCCACATGATCAAGTTCCGGGGCCAC
TTCCTGATCGAGGGCGACCTGAACCCCGACAACAGCGACGTGGACAAGCTGTTCATCCAGCTGGTGCAGA
CCTACAACCAGCTGTTCGAGGAAAACCCCATCAACGCCAGCGGCGTGGACGCCAAGGCCATCCTGTCTGC
CAGACTGAGCAAGAGCAGACGGCTGGAAAATCTGATCGCCCAGCTGCCCGGCGAGAAGAAGAATGGCCTG
TTCGGCAACCTGATTGCCCTGAGCCTGGGCCTGACCCCCAACTTCAAGAGCAACTTCGACCTGGCCGAGG
ATGCCAAACTGCAGCTGAGCAAGGACACCTACGACGACGACCTGGACAACCTGCTGGCCCAGATCGGCGA
CCAGTACGCCGACCTGTTTCTGGCCGCCAAGAACCTGTCCGACGCCATCCTGCTGAGCGACATCCTGAGA
GTGAACACCGAGATCACCAAGGCCCCCCTGAGCGCCTCTATGATCAAGAGATACGACGAGCACCACCAGG
ACCTGACCCTGCTGAAAGCTCTCGTGCGGCAGCAGCTGCCTGAGAAGTACAAAGAGATTTTCTTCGACCA
GAGCAAGAACGGCTACGCCGGCTACATCGATGGCGGAGCCAGCCAGGAAGAGTTCTACAAGTTCATCAAG
CCCATCCTGGAAAAGATGGACGGCACCGAGGAACTGCTCGTGAAGCTGAACAGAGAGGACCTGCTGCGGA
AGCAGCGGACCTTCGACAACGGCAGCATCCCCCACCAGATCCACCTGGGAGAGCTGCACGCCATTCTGCG
GCGGCAGGAAGATTTTTACCCATTCCTGAAGGACAACCGGGAAAAGATCGAGAAGATCCTGACCTTCCGC
ATCCCCTACTACGTGGGCCCTCTGGCCAGGGGAAACAGCAGATTCGCCTGGATGACCAGAAAGAGCGAGG
AAACCATCACCCCCTGGAACTTCGAGGAAGTGGTGGACAAGGGCGCCAGCGCCCAGAGCTTCATCGAGCG
GATGACCAACTTCGATAAGAACCTGCCCAACGAGAAGGTGCTGCCCAAGCACAGCCTGCTGTACGAGTAC
TTCACCGTGTACAACGAGCTGACCAAAGTGAAATACGTGACCGAGGGAATGAGAAAGCCCGCCTTCCTGA
GCGGCGAGCAGAAAAAAGCCATCGTGGACCTGCTGTTCAAGACCAACCGGAAAGTGACCGTGAAGCAGCT
GAAAGAGGACTACTTCAAGAAAATCGAGTGCTTCGACTCCGTGGAAATCTCCGGCGTGGAAGATCGGTTC
AACGCCTCCCTGGGCACATACCACGATCTGCTGAAAATTATCAAGGACAAGGACTTCCTGGACAATGAGG
AAAACGAGGACATTCTGGAAGATATCGTGCTGACCCTGACACTGTTTGAGGACAGAGAGATGATCGAGGA
ACGGCTGAAAACCTATGCCCACCTGTTCGACGACAAAGTGATGAAGCAGCTGAAGCGGCGGAGATACACC
GGCTGGGGCAGGCTGAGCCGGAAGCTGATCAACGGCATCCGGGACAAGCAGTCCGGCAAGACAATCCTGG
ATTTCCTGAAGTCCGACGGCTTCGCCAACAGAAACTTCATGCAGCTGATCCACGACGACAGCCTGACCTT
TAAAGAGGACATCCAGAAAGCCCAGGTGTCCGGCCAGGGCGATAGCCTGCACGAGCACATTGCCAATCTG
GCCGGCAGCCCCGCCATTAAGAAGGGCATCCTGCAGACAGTGAAGGTGGTGGACGAGCTCGTGAAAGTGA
TGGGCCGGCACAAGCCCGAGAACATCGTGATCGAAATGGCCAGAGAGAACCAGACCACCCAGAAGGGACA
GAAGAACAGCCGCGAGAGAATGAAGCGGATCGAAGAGGGCATCAAAGAGCTGGGCAGCCAGATCCTGAAA
GAACACCCCGTGGAAAACACCCAGCTGCAGAACGAGAAGCTGTACCTGTACTACCTGCAGAATGGGCGGG
ATATGTACGTGGACCAGGAACTGGACATCAACCGGCTGTCCGACTACGATGTGGACGCTATCGTGCCTCA
GAGCTTTCTGAAGGACGACTCCATCGATAACAAAGTGCTGACTCGGAGCGACAAGAACCGGGGCAAGAGC
GACAACGTGCCCTCCGAAGAGGTCGTGAAGAAGATGAAGAACTACTGGCGCCAGCTGCTGAATGCCAAGC
TGATTACCCAGAGGAAGTTCGACAATCTGACCAAGGCCGAGAGAGGCGGCCTGAGCGAACTGGATAAGGC
CGGCTTCATCAAGAGACAGCTGGTGGAAACCCGGCAGATCACAAAGCACGTGGCACAGATCCTGGACTCC
CGGATGAACACTAAGTACGACGAGAACGACAAACTGATCCGGGAAGTGAAAGTGATCACCCTGAAGTCCA
AGCTGGTGTCCGATTTCCGGAAGGATTTCCAGTTTTACAAAGTGCGCGAGATCAACAACTACCACCACGC
CCACGACGCCTACCTGAACGCCGTCGTGGGAACCGCCCTGATCAAAAAGTACCCTAAGCTGGAAAGCGAG
TTCGTGTACGGCGACTACAAGGTGTACGACGTGCGGAAGATGATCGCCAAGAGCGAGCAGGAAATCGGCA
AGGCTACCGCCAAGTACTTCTTCTACAGCAACATCATGAACTTTTTCAAGACCGAGATTACCCTGGCCAA
CGGCGAGATCCGGAAGCGGCCTCTGATCGAGACAAACGGCGAAACAGGCGAGATCGTGTGGGATAAGGGC
CGGGACTTTGCCACCGTGCGGAAAGTGCTGTCTATGCCCCAAGTGAATATCGTGAAAAAGACCGAGGTGC
AGACAGGCGGCTTCAGCAAAGAGTCTATCCTGCCCAAGAGGAACAGCGACAAGCTGATCGCCAGAAAGAA
GGACTGGGACCCTAAGAAGTACGGCGGCTTCGACAGCCCCACCGTGGCCTATTCTGTGCTGGTGGTGGCC
AAAGTGGAAAAGGGCAAGTCCAAGAAACTGAAGAGTGTGAAAGAGCTGCTGGGGATCACCATCATGGAAA
GAAGCAGCTTCGAGAAGAATCCCATCGACTTTCTGGAAGCCAAGGGCTACAAAGAAGTGAAAAAGGACCT
GATCATCAAGCTGCCTAAGTACTCCCTGTTCGAGCTGGAAAACGGCCGGAAGAGAATGCTGGCCTCTGCC
GGCGAACTGCAGAAGGGAAACGAACTGGCCCTGCCCTCCAAATATGTGAACTTCCTGTACCTGGCCAGCC
ACTATGAGAAGCTGAAGGGCTCCCCCGAGGATAATGAGCAGAAACAGCTGTTTGTGGAACAGCACAAACA
CTACCTGGACGAGATCATCGAGCAGATCAGCGAGTTCTCCAAGAGAGTGATCCTGGCCGACGCTAATCTG
GACAAGGTGCTGAGCGCCTACAACAAGCACAGAGACAAGCCTATCAGAGAGCAGGCCGAGAATATCATCC
ACCTGTTTACCCTGACCAATCTGGGAGCCCCTGCCGCCTTCAAGTACTTTGACACCACCATCGACCGGAA
GAGGTACACCAGCACCAAAGAGGTGCTGGACGCCACCCTGATCCACCAGAGCATCACCGGCCTGTACGAG
ACACGGATCGACCTGTCTCAGCTGGGAGGCGACGGTGGCGGAGGCTCGCCAAAAAAGAAGAGAAAGGTAG
ACCCAAAGAAAAAACGAAAAGTAAGCGGAAGTGAGACCCCAGGTACATCCGAATCAGCAACGCCTGAAAG
CAGCGAGCTGATTAAGGAGAACATGCACATGAAGCTGTACATGGAGGGCACCGTGGACAACCATCACTTC
AAGTGCACATCCGAGGGCGAAGGCAAGCCCTACGAGGGCACCCAGACCATGAGAATCAAGGTGGTCGAGG
GCGGCCCTCTCCCCTTCGCCTTCGACATCCTGGCTACTAGCTTCCTCTACGGCAGCAAGACCTTCATCAA
CCACACCCAGGGCATCCCCGACTTCTTCAAGCAGTCCTTCCCTGAGGGCTTCACATGGGAGAGAGTCACC
ACATACGAAGACGGGGGCGTGCTGACCGCTACCCAGGACACCAGCCTCCAGGACGGCTGCCTCATCTACA
ACGTCAAGATCAGAGGGGTGAACTTCACATCCAACGGCCCTGTGATGCAGAAGAAAACACTCGGCTGGGA
GGCCTTCACCGAGACGCTGTACCCCGCTGACGGCGGCCTGGAAGGCAGAAACGACATGGCCCTGAAGCTC
GTGGGCGGGAGCCATCTGATCGCAAACATCAAGACCACATATAGATCCAAGAAACCCGCTAAGAACCTCA
AGATGCCTGGCGTCTACTATGTGGACTACAGACTGGAAAGAATCAAGGAGGCCAACAACGAGACCTACGT
CGAGCAGCACGAGGTGGCAGTGGCCAGATACTGCGACCTCCCTAGCAAACTGGGGCACAAGCTTAATGGC
GGTGGCGGAGGGATGGATGCTAAGTCACTAACTGCCTGGTCCCTTGATCTTGACCTCGAACTCAGACTTG
GATTTGCTCTCGATCTCGACCTTGAACTTAGACTCGGATTTGCTCTTGACCTCGATCTTGAGCTTAGACT
CGGATTCGCTTAAGGATCCTGATTGATCGATAGAGCTCGAATTTCCCCGATCGTTCAAACATTTGGCAAT
AAAGTTTCTTAAGATTGAATCCTGTTGCCGGTCTTGCGATGATTATCATATAATTTCTGTTGAATTACGT
TAAGCATGTAATAATTAACATGTAATGCATGACGTTATTTATGAGATGGGTTTTTATGATTAGAGTCCCG
CAATTATACATTTAATACGCGATAGAAAACAAAATATAGCGCGCAAACTAGGATAAATTATCGCGCGCGG
TGTCATCTATGTTACTAGATCGGGGTACCGAGCTCGAATTCGTAATCATGTCATAGCTGTTTCCTGTGTG
AAATTGTTATCCGCTCACAATTCCACACAACATACGAGCCGGAAGCATAAAGTGTAAAGCCTGGGGTGCC
TAATGAGTGAGCTAACTCACATTAATTGCGTTGCGCTCACTGCCCGCTTTCCAGTCGGGAAACCTGTCGT
GCCAGCTGCATTAATGAATCGGCCAACGCGCGGGGAGAGGCGGTTTGCGTATTGGCTAGAGCAGCTTGCC
AACATGGTGGAGCACGACACTCTCGTCTACTCCAAGAATATCAAAGATACAGTCTCAGAAGACCAAAGGG
CTATTGAGACTTTTCAACAAAGGGTAATATCGGGAAACCTCCTCGGATTCCATTGCCCAGCTATCTGTCA
CTTCATCAAAAGGACAGTAGAAAAGGAAGGTGGCACCTACAAATGCCATCATTGCGATAAAGGAAAGGCT
ATCGTTCAAGATGCCTCTGCCGACAGTGGTCCCAAAGATGGACCCCCACCCACGAGGAGCATCGTGGAAA
AAGAAGACGTTCCAACCACGTCTTCAAAGCAAGTGGATTGATGTGAACATGGTGGAGCACGACACTCTCG
TCTACTCCAAGAATATCAAAGATACAGTCTCAGAAGACCAAAGGGCTATTGAGACTTTTCAACAAAGGGT
AATATCGGGAAACCTCCTCGGATTCCATTGCCCAGCTATCTGTCACTTCATCAAAAGGACAGTAGAAAAG
GAAGGTGGCACCTACAAATGCCATCATTGCGATAAAGGAAAGGCTATCGTTCAAGATGCCTCTGCCGACA
GTGGTCCCAAAGATGGACCCCCACCCACGAGGAGCATCGTGGAAAAAGAAGACGTTCCAACCACGTCTTC
AAAGCAAGTGGATTGATGTGATATCTCCACTGACGTAAGGGATGACGCACAATCCCACTATCCTTCGCAA
GACCCTTCCTCTATATAAGGAAGTTCATTTCATTTGGAGAGGACACGCTGAAATCACCAGTCTCTCTCTA
CAAATCTATCTCTCTCGAGCTTTCGCAGATCCGGGGGGCAATGAGATATGAAAAAGCCTGAACTCACCGC
GACGTCTGTCGAGAAGTTTCTGATCGAAAAGTTCGACAGCGTCTCCGACCTGATGCAGCTCTCGGAGGGC
GAAGAATCTCGTGCTTTCAGCTTCGATGTAGGAGGGCGTGGATATGTCCTGCGGGTAAATAGCTGCGCCG
ATGGTTTCTACAAAGATCGTTATGTTTATCGGCACTTTGCATCGGCCGCGCTCCCGATTCCGGAAGTGCT
TGACATTGGGGAGTTTAGCGAGAGCCTGACCTATTGCATCTCCCGCCGTTCACAGGGTGTCACGTTGCAA
GACCTGCCTGAAACCGAACTGCCCGCTGTTCTACAACCGGTCGCGGAGGCTATGGATGCGATCGCTGCGG
CCGATCTTAGCCAGACGAGCGGGTTCGGCCCATTCGGACCGCAAGGAATCGGTCAATACACTACATGGCG
TGATTTCATATGCGCGATTGCTGATCCCCATGTGTATCACTGGCAAACTGTGATGGACGACACCGTCAGT
GCGTCCGTCGCGCAGGCTCTCGATGATCTGATGCTTTGGGCCGAGGACTGCCCCGAAGTCCGGCACCTCG
TGCACGCGGATTTCGGCTCCAACAATGTCCTGACGGACAATGGCCGCATAACAGCGGTCATTGACTGGAG
CGAGGCGATGTTCGGGGATTCCCAATACGAGGTCGCCAACATCTTCTTCTGGAGGCCGTGGTTGGCTTGT
ATGGAGCAGCAGACGCGCTACTTCGAGCGGAGGCATCCGGAGCTTGCAGGATCGCCACGACTCCGGGCGT
ATATGCTCCGCATTGGTCTTGACCAACTCTATCAGAGCTTGGTTGACGGCAATTTCGATGATGCAGCTTG
GGCGCAGGGTCGATGCGACGCAATCGTCCGATCCGGAGCCGGGACTGTCGGGCGTACACAAATCGCCCGC
AGAAGCGCGGCCGTCTGGACCGATGGCTGTGTAGAAGTACTCGCCGATAGTGGAAACCGACGCCCCAGCA
CTCGTCCGAGGGCAAAGAAATAGAGTAGATGCCGACCGGGATCTGTCGATCGACAAGCTCGAGTTTCTCC
ATAATAATGTGTGAGTAGTTCCCAGATAAGGGAATTAGGGTTCCTATAGGGTTTCGCTCATGTGTTGAGC
ATATAAGAAACCCTTAGTATGTATTTGTATTTGTAAAATACTTCTATCAATAAAATTTCTAATTCCTAAA
ACCAAAATCCAGTACTAAAATCCAGATCCCCCGAATTAATTCGGCGTTAATTCAGTACATTAAAAACGTC
CGCAATGTGTTATTAAGTTGTCTAAGCGTCAATTTGTTTACACCACAATATATCCTGCCACCAGCCAGCC
AACAGCTCCCCGACCGGCAGCTCGGCACAAAATCACCACTCGATACAGGCAGCCCATCAGTCCGGGACGG
CGTCAGCGGGAGAGCCGTTGTAAGGCGGCAGACTTTGCTCATGTTACCGATGCTATTCGGAAGAACGGCA
ACTAAGCTGCCGGGTTTGAAACACGGATGATCTCGCGGAGGGTAGCATGTTGATTGTAACGATGACAGAG
CGTTGCTGCCTGTGATCACCGCGGTTTCAAAATCGGCTCCGTCGATACTATGTTATACGCCAACTTTGAA
AACAACTTTGAAAAAGCTGTTTTCTGGTATTTAAGGTTTTAGAATGCAAGGAACAGTGAATTGGAGTTCG
TCTTGTTATAATTAGCTTCTTGGGGTATCTTTAAATACTGTAGAAAAGAGGAAGGAAATAATAAATGGCT
AAAATGAGAATATCACCGGAATTGAAAAAACTGATCGAAAAATACCGCTGCGTAAAAGATACGGAAGGAA
TGTCTCCTGCTAAGGTATATAAGCTGGTGGGAGAAAATGAAAACCTATATTTAAAAATGACGGACAGCCG
GTATAAAGGGACCACCTATGATGTGGAACGGGAAAAGGACATGATGCTATGGCTGGAAGGAAAGCTGCCT
GTTCCAAAGGTCCTGCACTTTGAACGGCATGATGGCTGGAGCAATCTGCTCATGAGTGAGGCCGATGGCG
TCCTTTGCTCGGAAGAGTATGAAGATGAACAAAGCCCTGAAAAGATTATCGAGCTGTATGCGGAGTGCAT
CAGGCTCTTTCACTCCATCGACATATCGGATTGTCCCTATACGAATAGCTTAGACAGCCGCTTAGCCGAA
TTGGATTACTTACTGAATAACGATCTGGCCGATGTGGATTGCGAAAACTGGGAAGAAGACACTCCATTTA
AAGATCCGCGCGAGCTGTATGATTTTTTAAAGACGGAAAAGCCCGAAGAGGAACTTGTCTTTTCCCACGG
CGACCTGGGAGACAGCAACATCTTTGTGAAAGATGGCAAAGTAAGTGGCTTTATTGATCTTGGGAGAAGC
GGCAGGGCGGACAAGTGGTATGACATTGCCTTCTGCGTCCGGTCGATCAGGGAGGATATCGGGGAAGAAC
AGTATGTCGAGCTATTTTTTGACTTACTGGGGATCAAGCCTGATTGGGAGAAAATAAAATATTATATTTT
ACTGGATGAATTGTTTTAGTACCTAGAATGCATGACCAAAATCCCTTAACGTGAGTTTTCGTTCCACTGA
GCGTCAGACCCCGTAGAAAAGATCAAAGGATCTTCTTGAGATCCTTTTTTTCTGCGCGTAATCTGCTGCT
TGCAAACAAAAAAACCACCGCTACCAGCGGTGGTTTGTTTGCCGGATCAAGAGCTACCAACTCTTTTTCC
GAAGGTAACTGGCTTCAGCAGAGCGCAGATACCAAATACTGTCCTTCTAGTGTAGCCGTAGTTAGGCCAC
CACTTCAAGAACTCTGTAGCACCGCCTACATACCTCGCTCTGCTAATCCTGTTACCAGTGGCTGCTGCCA
GTGGCGATAAGTCGTGTCTTACCGGGTTGGACTCAAGACGATAGTTACCGGATAAGGCGCAGCGGTCGGG
CTGAACGGGGGGTTCGTGCACACAGCCCAGCTTGGAGCGAACGACCTACACCGAACTGAGATACCTACAG
CGTGAGCTATGAGAAAGCGCCACGCTTCCCGAAGGGAGAAAGGCGGACAGGTATCCGGTAAGCGGCAGGG
TCGGAACAGGAGAGCGCACGAGGGAGCTTCCAGGGGGAAACGCCTGGTATCTTTATAGTCCTGTCGGGTT
TCGCCACCTCTGACTTGAGCGTCGATTTTTGTGATGCTCGTCAGGGGGGCGGAGCCTATGGAAAAACGCC
AGCAACGCGGCCTTTTTACGGTTCCTGGCCTTTTGCTGGCCTTTTGCTCACATGTTCTTTCCTGCGTTAT
CCCCTGATTCTGTGGATAACCGTATTACCGCCTTTGAGTGAGCTGATACCGCTCGCCGCAGCCGAACGAC
CGAGCGCAGCGAGTCAGTGAGCGAGGAAGCGGAAGAGCGCCTGATGCGGTATTTTCTCCTTACGCATCTG
TGCGGTATTTCACACCGCATATGGTGCACTCTCAGTACAATCTGCTCTGATGCCGCATAGTTAAGCCAGT
ATACACTCCGCTATCGCTACGTGACTGGGTCATGGCTGCGCCCCGACACCCGCCAACACCCGCTGACGCG
CCCTGACGGGCTTGTCTGCTCCCGGCATCCGCTTACAGACAAGCTGTGACCGTCTCCGGGAGCTGCATGT
GTCAGAGGTTTTCACCGTCATCACCGAAACGCGCGAGGCAGGGTGCCTTGATGTGGGCGCCGGCGGTCGA
GTGGCGACGGCGCGGCTTGTCCGCGCCCTGGTAGATTGCCTGGCCGTAGGCCAGCCATTTTTGAGCGGCC
AGCGGCCGCGATAGGCCGACGCGAAGCGGCGGGGCGTAGGGAGCGCAGCGACCGAAGGGTAGGCGCTTTT
TGCAGCTCTTCGGCTGTGCGCTGGCCAGACAGTTATGCACAGGCCAGGCGGGTTTTAAGAGTTTTAATAA
GTTTTAAAGAGTTTTAGGCGGAAAAATCGCCTTTTTTCTCTTTTATATCAGTCACTTACATGTGTGACCG
GTTCCCAATGTACGGCTTTGGGTTCCCAATGTACGGGTTCCGGTTCCCAATGTACGGCTTTGGGTTCCCA
ATGTACGTGCTATCCACAGGAAAGAGACCTTTTCGACCTTTTTCCCCTGCTAGGGCAATTTGCCCTAGCA
TCTGCTCCGTACATTAGGAACCGGCGGATGCTTCGCCCTCGATCAGGTTGCGGTAGCGCATGACTAGGAT
CGGGCCAGCCTGCCCCGCCTCCTCCTTCAAATCGTACTCCGGCAGGTCATTTGACCCGATCAGCTTGCGC
ACGGTGAAACAGAACTTCTTGAACTCTCCGGCGCTGCCACTGCGTTCGTAGATCGTCTTGAACAACCATC
TGGCTTCTGCCTTGCCTGCGGCGCGGCGTGCCAGGCGGTAGAGAAAACGGCCGATGCCGGGATCGATCAA
AAAGTAATCGGGGTGAACCGTCAGCACGTCCGGGTTCTTGCCTTCTGTGATCTCGCGGTACATCCAATCA
GCTAGCTCGATCTCGATGTACTCCGGCCGCCCGGTTTCGCTCTTTACGATCTTGTAGCGGCTAATCAAGG
CTTCACCCTCGGATACCGTCACCAGGCGGCCGTTCTTGGCCTTCTTCGTACGCTGCATGGCAACGTGCGT
GGTGTTTAACCGAATGCAGGTTTCTACCAGGTCGTCTTTCTGCTTTCCGCCATCGGCTCGCCGGCAGAAC
TTGAGTACGTCCGCAACGTGTGGACGGAACACGCGGCCGGGCTTGTCTCCCTTCCCTTCCCGGTATCGGT
TCATGGATTCGGTTAGATGGGAAACCGCCATCAGTACCAGGTCGTAATCCCACACACTGGCCATGCCGGC
CGGCCCTGCGGAAACCTCTACGTGCCCGTCTGGAAGCTCGTAGCGGATCACCTCGCCAGCTCGTCGGTCA
CGCTTCGACAGACGGAAAACGGCCACGTCCATGATGCTGCGACTATCGCGGGTGCCCACGTCATAGAGCA
TCGGAACGAAAAAATCTGGTTGCTCGTCGCCCTTGGGCGGCTTCCTAATCGACGGCGCACCGGCTGCCGG
CGGTTGCCGGGATTCTTTGCGGATTCGATCAGCGGCCGCTTGCCACGATTCACCGGGGCGTGCTTCTGCC
TCGATGCGTTGCCGCTGGGCGGCCTGCGCGGCCTTCAACTTCTCCACCAGGTCATCACCCAGCGCCGCGC
CGATTTGTACCGGGCCGGATGGTTTGCGACCGCTCACGCCGATTCCTCGGGCTTGGGGGTTCCAGTGCCA
TTGCAGGGCCGGCAGGCAACCCAGCCGCTTACGCCTGGCCAACCGCCCGTTCCTCCACACATGGGGCATT
CCACGGCGTCGGTGCCTGGTTGTTCTTGATTTTCCATGCCGCCTCCTTTAGCCGCTAAAATTCATCTACT
CATTTATTCATTTGCTCATTTACTCTGGTAGCTGCGCGATGTATTCAGATAGCAGCTCGGTAATGGTCTT
GCCTTGGCGTACCGCGTACATCTTCAGCTTGGTGTGATCCTCCGCCGGCAACTGAAAGTTGACCCGCTTC
ATGGCTGGCGTGTCTGCCAGGCTGGCCAACGTTGCAGCCTTGCTGCTGCGTGCGCTCGGACGGCCGGCAC
TTAGCGTGTTTGTGCTTTTGCTCATTTTCTCTTTACCTCATTAACTCAAATGAGTTTTGATTTAATTTCA
GCGGCCAGCGCCTGGACCTCGCGGGCAGCGTCGCCCTCGGGTTCTGATTCAAGAACGGTTGTGCCGGCGG
CGGCAGTGCCTGGGTAGCTCACGCGCTGCGTGATACGGGACTCAAGAATGGGCAGCTCGTACCCGGCCAG
CGCCTCGGCAACCTCACCGCCGATGCGCGTGCCTTTGATCGCCCGCGACACGACAAAGGCCGCTTGTAGC
CTTCCATCCGTGACCTCAATGCGCTGCTTAACCAGCTCCACCAGGTCGGCGGTGGCCCATATGTCGTAAG
GGCTTGGCTGCACCGGAATCAGCACGAAGTCGGCTGCCTTGATCGCGGACACAGCCAAGTCCGCCGCCTG
GGGCGCTCCGTCGATCACTACGAAGTCGCGCCGGCCGATGGCCTTCACGTCGCGGTCAATCGTCGGGCGG
TCGATGCCGACAACGGTTAGCGGTTGATCTTCCCGCACGGCCGCCCAATCGCGGGCACTGCCCTGGGGAT
CGGAATCGACTAACAGAACATCGGCCCCGGCGAGTTGCAGGGCGCGGGCTAGATGGGTTGCGATGGTCGT
CTTGCCTGACCCGCCTTTCTGGTTAAGTACAGCGATAACCTTCATGCGTTCCCCTTGCGTATTTGTTTAT
TTACTCATCGCATCATATACGCAGCGACCGCATGACGCAAGCTGTTTTACTCAAATACACATCACCTTTT
TAGACGGCGGCGCTCGGTTTCTTCAGCGGCCAAGCTGGCCGGCCAGGCCGCCAGCTTGGCATCAGACAAA
CCGGCCAGGATTTCATGCAGCCGCACGGTTGAGACGTGCGCGGGCGGCTCGAACACGTACCCGGCCGCGA
TCATCTCCGCCTCGATCTCTTCGGTAATGAAAAACGGTTCGTCCTGGCCGTCCTGGTGCGGTTTCATGCT
TGTTCCTCTTGGCGTTCATTCTCGGCGGCCGCCAGGGCGTCGGCCTCGGTCAATGCGTCCTCACGGAAGG
CACCGCGCCGCCTGGCCTCGGTGGGCGTCACTTCCTCGCTGCGCTCAAGTGCGCGGTACAGGGTCGAGCG
ATGCACGCCAAGCAGTGCAGCCGCCTCTTTCACGGTGCGGCCTTCCTGGTCGATCAGCTCGCGGGCGTGC
GCGATCTGTGCCGGGGTGAGGGTAGGGCGGGGGCCAAACTTCACGCCTCGGGCCTTGGCGGCCTCGCGCC
CGCTCCGGGTGCGGTCGATGATTAGGGAACGCTCGAACTCGGCAATGCCGGCGAACACGGTCAACACCAT
GCGGCCGGCCGGCGTGGTGGTGTCGGCCCACGGCTCTGCCAGGCTACGCAGGCCCGCGCCGGCCTCCTGG
ATGCGCTCGGCAATGTCCAGTAGGTCGCGGGTGCTGCGGGCCAGGCGGTCTAGCCTGGTCACTGTCACAA
CGTCGCCAGGGCGTAGGTGGTCAAGCATCCTGGCCAGCTCCGGGCGGTCGCGCCTGGTGCCGGTGATCTT
CTCGGAAAACAGCTTGGTGCAGCCGGCCGCGTGCAGTTCGGCCCGTTGGTTGGTCAAGTCCTGGTCGTCG
GTGCTGACGCGGGCATAGCCCAGCAGGCCAGCGGCGGCGCTCTTGTTCATGGCGTAATGTCTCCGGTTCT
AGTCGCAAGTATTCTACTTTATGCGACTAAAACACGCGACAAGAAAACGCCAGGAAAAGGGCAGGGCGGC
AGCCTGTCGCGTAACTTAGGACTTGTGCGACATGTCGTTTTCAGAAGACGGCTGCACTGAACGTCAGAAG
CCGACTGCACTATAGCAGCGGAGGGGTTGGATCAAAGTACTTTGATCCCGAGGGGAACCCTGTGGTTGGC
ATGCACATACAAATGGACGAACGGATAAACCTTTTCACGCCCTTTTAAATATCCGATTATTCTAATAAAC
GCTCTTTTCTCTTAGGTTTACCCGCCAATATATCCTGTCAAACACTGATAGTTTAAACTGAAGGCGGGAA
ACGACAATCTGATCCAAGCTCAAGCTGCTCTAGCATTCGCCATTCAGGCTGCGCAACTGTTGGGAAGGGC
GATCGGTGCGGGCCTCTTCGCTATTACGCCAGCTGGCGAAAGGGGGATGTGCTGCAAGGCGATTAAGTTG
GGTAACGCCAGGGTTTTCCCAGTCACGACGTTGTAAAACGACGGCCAGTGCCA
